Addgene plasmid #218508: pEC2935 (p7INT-P23_mNeongreen~ssrA (LDD variant))
Purpose: integrative plasmid enabling constitutive expression of a destabilized mNeongreen reporter in Streptococcus pyogenes, targets the attP site of phage T12 in several S. pyogenes strains via an integrase
Depositing lab: Emmanuelle Charpentier. Depositing organization: Max Planck Unit for the Science of Pathogens. Publication: Expanding the genetic toolbox for the obligate human pathogen Streptococcus pyogenes. Lautenschlager N, Schmidt K, Schiffer C, Wulff TF, Hahnke K, Finstermeier K, Mansour M, Elsholz AKW, Charpentier E. Front Bioeng Biotechnol. 2024 Jun 7;12:1395659. doi: 10.3389/fbioe.2024.1395659. eCollection 2024. PubMed 38911550.
Backbone
  Vector backbone: p7INT
  Total vector size (bp): 5391
  Modifications to backbone: The MCS of p7INT (Plac_lacZa) was replaced with the lactococcal Prmoter P23 and a codon-optimised (S. pyogenes) mNeongreen reporter that has a C-terminal ssrA degradation tag sequence (translational fusion). The last three amino acids encoded by the ssrA degradation tag were mutated from LAA to LDD to render the mNeongreen protein less stable. See associated publication for more detailed information.
  Vector type: Bacterial Expression
Growth in bacteria
  Bacterial resistance: Erythromycin, 200 μg/mL
  Growth temperature: 37°C
  Growth strain: DH5alpha
  Growth instructions: For E. coli, use 300 µg/mL erythromycin in LB medium. For S. pyogenes, use 3 µg/mL erythromycin in THY medium.
  Copy number: High Copy
Gene/Insert
  Gene/Insert name: mNeongreen (alt name: mNG, mNeonGreen)
  Species: Synthetic; Branchiostoma lanceolatum
  Insert size (bp): 711
  Mutation: deletion of MCS containing Plac_lacZa, introduction of a mutation to the last three amino acids of the ssrA degradation tag
  GenBank ID: AGG56535
  Promoter: P23
  Tag / fusion protein: modified ssrA degradation tag (C terminal on insert)
  Cloning method: Gibson Cloning
  Sequencing primers: 5′ gtaaaacgacggccag; 3′ gtcatagctgtttcctg
Terms and licenses: Academic/Nonprofit Terms; Industry Terms: Not Available to Industry
Depositor comments: This integrative plasmid enables expression of the fluorescence reporter mNeongreen in S. pyogenes. Due to a mutation in the SsrA degradation tag sequence (LAA to LDD), that is translationally fused to the mNeongreen protein, the reporter is destabilised and shows a reduced half-life compare to the untagged mNeongreen protein. The destabilised reporter is advantageous when gene expression is monitored over time as dynamic changes in gene expression (e.g. downregulation) can be observed. See the associated publication for more details. Resource Information: The mNeongreen gene was codon-optimised for expression in S. pyogenes and obtained by gene synthesis. The lactococcal P23 promoter was taken from pLZ12Km2-P23R:TA:ffluc (Plasmid #88900). p7INT was a gift from Prof. Michael Federle (University of Illinois Chicago, USA). The p7INT plasmid integrates into the 3' end of the tmRNA locus in several S. pyogenes strains. It was originally described in: McShan, W.M., McLaughlin, R.E., Nordstrand, A. et al. Vectors containing streptococcal bacteriophage integrases for site-specific gene insertion. Methods Cell Sci 20, 51–57 (1998). https://doi.org/10.1023/A:1009773309163 Please download the detailed plasmid map using the file linked below.
How to cite: pEC2935 (p7INT-P23_mNeongreen~ssrA (LDD variant)) was a gift from Emmanuelle Charpentier (Addgene plasmid # 218508 ; http://n2t.net/addgene:218508 ; RRID:Addgene_218508)
