[The description below was written by a language model from this plasmid's Addgene catalogue record and pLannotate feature annotations shown in this document.]
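Description:
pEC2935 is a 5.4 kb integrative bacterial expression plasmid built on the p7INT backbone for delivering a destabilised fluorescent reporter into the chromosome of Streptococcus pyogenes. It is propagated at high copy in E. coli through a ColE1/pUC-type origin and is selected with erythromycin via an erm rRNA methylase gene, a marker that works in both E. coli and S. pyogenes. According to the record, p7INT uses a phage T12-derived integrase system to insert site-specifically at the 3' end of the tmRNA locus in several S. pyogenes strains. The automated feature table does not annotate the integrase or attachment site; these presumably lie in the large unannotated stretch downstream of erm, where only a small S. pyogenes ncRNA match is called.

The original Plac-lacZα multiple cloning region of p7INT was replaced by Gibson assembly with the constitutive lactococcal P23 promoter driving a synthetic mNeonGreen gene codon-optimised for S. pyogenes. The annotation places this coding sequence across the sequence origin. It still detects remnants of lac promoter/operator, lacZα and lacI fragments, and MCS pieces, along with T7 and SP6 promoters; P23 and the tag are not annotated. The reporter is translationally fused at its C terminus to an ssrA degradation tag whose final three residues were changed from LAA to LDD. The ssrA tag directs proteins to cellular proteases, and the depositor reports that this variant gives mNeonGreen a shorter half-life than the untagged protein. Because the signal does not persist long after synthesis stops, the construct suits time-resolved monitoring of gene expression in S. pyogenes, including detection of downregulation.
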