Features (pLannotate 1.2.2; 13 found; start..end, strand, type, name):
    788..806     +  misc_feature   MCS (fragment): pUC18/19 multiple cloning site
    863..881     -  promoter       SP6 promoter: promoter for bacteriophage SP6 RNA polymerase
    923..939     -  protein_bind   lac operator: The lac repressor binds to the lac operator to inhibit transcription in E. coli. This inhibition can be relieved by adding lactose or isopropyl-β-D-thiogalactopyranoside (IPTG). lac repressor encoded by lacI
    947..977     -  promoter       lac promoter: promoter for the E. coli lac operon
    992..1013    -  protein_bind   CAP binding site: CAP binding activates transcription in the presence of cAMP. E. coli catabolite activator protein
   1026..1118    -  CDS            lacI (fragment): lac repressor; lacI; The lac repressor binds to the lac operator to inhibit transcription in E. coli. This inhibition can be relieved by adding lactose or isopropyl-β-D-thiogalactopyranoside (IPTG).
   1301..1889    -  rep_origin     ori: high-copy-number ColE1/pMB1/pBR322/pUC origin of replication
   2271..3005    +  CDS            erm: ERM_STREE - Experimental evidence at protein level: Swiss-Prot protein existence level 1. This protein produces a dimethylation of the adenine residue at position 2085 in 23S rRNA, resulting in reduced affinity between ribosomes and macrolide-lincosamide-streptogramin B antibiotics. From Streptococcus pneumoniae.
   3089..3173    -  ncRNA          Spy779816: Accession: RF02589 - S. pyogenes small RNA 779816
   4918..4935    -  misc_feature   MCS (fragment): pUC18/19 multiple cloning site
   4956..5113    -  CDS            lacZα (fragment): LacZα fragment of β-galactosidase; lacZ fragment
   5116..5134    +  promoter       T7 promoter: promoter for bacteriophage T7 RNA polymerase
   5369..685     +  CDS            mNeonGreen (across the origin): mNeonGreen is a basic (constitutively fluorescent) green/yellow fluorescent protein published in 2013, derived from Branchiostoma lanceolatum. It is reported to be a very rapidly-maturing monomer with moderate acid sensitivity.
>Addgene plasmid #218508 | pEC2935 (p7INT-P23_mNeongreen~ssrA (LDD variant)) | addgene full sequence | sequence record 438746 | Addgene NGS Result
CAACATGGCTTCACTTCCAGCTACTCACGAACTTCACATCTTCGGTTCAATCAACGGTGTTGACTTCGAC
ATGGTTGGTCAAGGTACTGGTAACCCAAACGACGGTTACGAAGAACTTAACCTTAAATCAACTAAAGGTG
ACCTTCAATTCTCACCATGGATCCTTGTTCCACACATCGGTTACGGTTTCCACCAATACCTTCCATACCC
AGACGGTATGTCACCATTCCAAGCTGCTATGGTTGACGGTTCAGGTTACCAAGTTCACCGTACTATGCAA
TTCGAAGACGGTGCTTCACTTACTGTTAACTACCGTTACACTTACGAAGGTTCACACATCAAAGGTGAAG
CTCAAGTTAAAGGTACTGGTTTCCCAGCTGACGGTCCAGTTATGACTAACTCACTTACTGCTGCTGACTG
GTGTCGTTCAAAAAAAACTTACCCAAACGACAAAACTATCATCTCAACTTTCAAATGGTCATACACTACT
GGTAACGGTAAACGTTACCGTTCAACTGCTCGTACTACTTACACTTTCGCTAAACCAATGGCTGCTAACT
ACCTTAAAAACCAACCAATGTACGTTTTCCGTAAAACTGAACTTAAACACTCAAAAACTGAACTTAACTT
CAAAGAATGGCAAAAAGCTTTCACTGACGTTATGGGTATGGACGAACTTTACAAAGCAAAAAATACAAAC
TCTTACGCTTTAGATGATTAAGATCGATCTGGCTTCTTGCGTAAAAAAGGCCCACAAAAGTGGGCCTTTT
TTCTCGGATCGATCGATCCTGCAGGCATGCAAGCTTGGCGTAATCATGGGATCCGGAGAGCTCCCAACGC
GTTGGATGCATAGCTTGAGTATTCTATAGTGTCACCTAAATAGCTTGGCGTAATCATGGTCATAGCTGTT
TCCTGTGTGAAATTGTTATCCGCTCACAATTCCACACAACATACGAGCCGGAAGCATAAAGTGTAAAGCC
TGGGGTGCCTAATGAGTGAGCTAACTCACATTAATTGCGTTGCGCTCACTGCCCGCTTTCCAGTCGGGAA
ACCTGTCGTGCCAGCTGCATTAATGAATCGGCCAACGCGCGGGGAGAGGCGGTTTGCGTATTGGGCGCTC
TTCCGCTTCCTCGCTCACTGACTCGCTGCGCTCGGTCGTTCGGCTGCGGCGAGCGGTATCAGCTCACTCA
AAGGCGGTAATACGGTTATCCACAGAATCAGGGGATAACGCAGGAAAGAACATGTGAGCAAAAGGCCAGC
AAAAGGCCAGGAACCGTAAAAAGGCCGCGTTGCTGGCGTTTTTCCATAGGCTCCGCCCCCCTGACGAGCA
TCACAAAAATCGACGCTCAAGTCAGAGGTGGCGAAACCCGACAGGACTATAAAGATACCAGGCGTTTCCC
CCTGGAAGCTCCCTCGTGCGCTCTCCTGTTCCGACCCTGCCGCTTACCGGATACCTGTCCGCCTTTCTCC
CTTCGGGAAGCGTGGCGCTTTCTCATAGCTCACGCTGTAGGTATCTCAGTTCGGTGTAGGTCGTTCGCTC
CAAGCTGGGCTGTGTGCACGAACCCCCCGTTCAGCCCGACCGCTGCGCCTTATCCGGTAACTATCGTCTT
GAGTCCAACCCGGTAAGACACGACTTATCGCCACTGGCAGCAGCCACTGGTAACAGGATTAGCAGAGCGA
GGTATGTAGGCGGTGCTACAGAGTTCTTGAAGTGGTGGCCTAACTACGGCTACACTAGAAGAACAGTATT
TGGTATCTGCGCTCTGCTGAAGCCAGTTACCTTCGGAAAAAGAGTTGGTAGCTCTTGATCCGGCAAACAA
ACCACCGCTGGTAGCGGTGGTTTTTTTGTTTGCAAGCAGCAGATTACGCGCAGAAAAAAAGGATCTCAAG
AAGATCCTTTGATCTTTTCTACGGGGTCTGACGCTCAGTGGAACGAAAACTCACGTTAAGGGATTTTGGT
CATGAGATTATCAAAAAGGATCTTCACCTAGATCCTTTTGATCCCCCACAAAAAGAAAAACGAAATGATA
CACCAATCAGTGCAAAAAAAGATATAATGGGAGATAAGACGGTTCGTGTTCGTGCTGACTTGCACCATAT
CATAAAAATCGAAACAGCAAAGAATGGCGGAAACGTAAAAGAAGTTATGGAAATAAGACTTAGAAGCAAA
CTTAAGAGTGTGTTGATAGTGCAGTATCTTAAAATTTTGTATAATAGGAATTGAAGTTAAATTAGATGCT
AAAAATTTGTAATTAAGAAGGAGTGATTACATGAACAAAAATATAAAATATTCTCAAAACTTTTTAACGA
GTGAAAAAGTACTCAACCAAATAATAAAACAATTGAATTTAAAAGAAACCGATACCGTTTACGAAATTGG
AACAGGTAAAGGGCATTTAACGACGAAACTGGCTAAAATAAGTAAACAGGTAACGTCTATTGAATTAGAC
AGTCATCTATTCAACTTATCGTCAGAAAAATTAAAACTGAATACTCGTGTCACTTTAATTCACCAAGATA
TTCTACAGTTTCAATTCCCTAACAAACAGAGGTATAAAATTGTTGGGAGTATTCCTTACCATTTAAGCAC
ACAAATTATTAAAAAAGTGGTTTTTGAAAGTCATGCGTCTGACATCTATCTGATTGTTGAAGAAGGATTC
TACAAGCGTACCTTGGATATTCACCGAACACTAGGGTTGCTCTTGCACACTCAAGTCTCGATTCAGCAAT
TGCTTAAGCTGCCAGCGGAATGCTTTCATCCTAAACCAAAAGTAAACAGTGTCTTAATAAAACTTACCCG
CCATACCACAGATGTTCCAGATAAATATTGGAAGCTATATACGTACTTTGTTTCAAAATGGGTCAATCGA
GAATATCGTCAACTGTTTACTAAAAATCAGTTTCATCAAGCAATGAAACACGCCAAAGTAAACAATTTAA
GTACCGTTACTTATGAGCAAGTATTGTCTATTTTTAATAGTTATCTATTATTTAACGGGAGGAAATAATT
CTATGAGTCGCTTTTGTAAATTTGGAAAGTTACACGTTACTAAAGGGAATGTAGATAAATTATTAGGTAA
ATCTAAAACAAAAAGCCCCACGCTCTCAAAGTTTGGCGACTCTGAGCGTGAGGCAAGACAGTATAAGAAA
CAACCATTAAAAAGGTCATTTTCTTGTACCTATTTTATCAAATTGAAAGATGGTATGCAATGAAAATTAA
ATCATATAAAAAGGAAAATGGTGAAACTGCTTATAAATTTCTTTTGTATGCCGGTTATGTTAATGGAAAG
AGAAAATATATTAGGCGAGAAGGTTTCAAAACTAAGCAGGCTGCAAGGGAAACCTTAATTAGTTTACAAG
CTGAACTTGATAAACCTAAATCAAGTATGACATTTGGAGCATTGACAGATCAATGGCTAAAGGAATATGA
AAAAACCGTTCAGGGCAGTACCTACTTAAAAACAGAAAGAAATATTAATAAACATATTTTGCCAAAACTT
GATAAAGTGAAGATTGGAGACATCAATCCACTACTTATCCAGCGGCTTACTGAAGAATGGTGCAACGATT
TAAAATATGGAGGAAAAATTCTTGGGCTTGTTAGGAATATCTTAAATCTAGCTGTTAGATACGGATATAT
CAATAACAATCCAGCTTTGCCAATTACACCTCCAAAAATAAAAAGGAAAAGAAAAATGAATAATAATTTT
TATACACTTGATCAACTTAAACAATTCCTTGAACTAGTTGAAAAAACTGACAACATTGAAAAAATAGCCT
TGTTTAGATTATTAGCATTTACTGGAATACGAAAAGGGGAGCTTCTGGCACTAACTTGGGATGATTTGAA
TGGTAATACTCTATCAATTAATAAAGCTGTCACACGTACTCAAGTTGGACTAGAAATAGATGTTACGAAG
ACAAAATCAAGCGATAGATTAATCAGCTTAGATGATGAAACTTTGGAAATTTTACAAGAACTTCATGAAA
CTTTTCCTACTTCTACTCTTATGTTCCAATCTAAATCAGGTGGAATTATGACGCCAAGTTTACCACGAAA
ATGGCTATTGCAAATTATCAAAGGGATAGACTTACCACAAATCACAATTCATGGTTTCAGGCACACTCAT
GCAAGCTTACTTTTCGAATCAGGTCTATCCTTGAAACAGGTGCAACATAGATTAGGGCATGGAGATTTAC
AGACAACTATGAACGTATATACTCACATCACGCAATCGGCAATTGATGACATTGGAACTAAATTCAATCA
ATTTGTTACTAACAAGCAACTAGATTGACAACTAATTCTCAACAAACGTTAATTTAACAACATTCAAGTA
ACTCCCACCAGCTCCATCAATGCTTACCGTAAGTAATCATAACTTACTAAAACCTTGTTACATCAAGGTT
TTTTCTTTTTGTCTTGTTCATGAGTTACCATAACTTTCTATATTATTGACAACTAAATTGACAACTCTTC
AATTATTTTTCTGTCTACTCAAAGTTTTCTTCATTTGATATAGTCTAATTCCACCATCACTTCTTCCACC
TTCTCCTCTGTCACAACTTCTCCATTTCTCGCTTCCTCATGCGGCAACACATAATCAAAAATCTGTCCGT
TTTTACGCACGATCATAACTGTGTCTCCTAAAATATACCCCTTATCAATCGCTTCTTTAAACTCATCTAT
ATATAACATATTTCATCCTCCTACCTATCTATTCGTAAAAAGATAAAAATAACTATTGTTTTGTTTGTTA
TTTTATAATAAAATTATTAATATAAGTTAATGTTTTTTAAAAATATACAATTTTATTCTATTTATAGTTA
GCTATTTTTTCATTGTTAGTAATATTGGTGAATTGTAATAACCTTTTTTACTACTGACAGCTTCCAAGGA
GCTAAAGAGGTCCCTAGGGGTACCGAGCTCGAATTATTAACGCTTACAATTTCCATTCGCCATTCAGGCT
GCGCAACTGTTGGGAAGGGCGATCGGTGCGGGCCTCTTCGCTATTACGCCAGCTGGCGAAAGGGGGATGT
GCTGCAAGGCGATTAAGTTGGGTAACGCCAGGGTTTTCCCAGTCACGACGTTGTAAAACGACGGCCAGTG
AATTGTAATACGACTCACTATAGGGCGAATTGCGAATTGGAGCTCTCGAAAAGCCCTGACAACCCTTGTT
CCTAAAAAGGAATAAGCGTTCGGTCAGTAAATAATAGAAATAAAAAATCAGACCTAAGACTGATGACAAA
AAGAGAAAATTTTGATAAAATAGTCTTAGAATTAAATTAAAAAGGGAGGCCAAATATAATGAAAAATATG
AATGACAATGATGTTCCGCGGTGGCGGCGATCTAAGGAGGAATAAAAAATGGTTTCAAAAGGTGAAGAAG
A
